Addgene plasmid #107425: pcDNA6 asyn WT
Purpose: Mammalian expression of human alpha synuclein
Depositing lab: Hilal Lashuel. Publication: Parkinson disease mutant E46K enhances alpha-synuclein phosphorylation in mammalian cell lines, in yeast, and in vivo. Mbefo MK, Fares MB, Paleologou K, Oueslati A, Yin G, Tenreiro S, Pinto M, Outeiro T, Zweckstetter M, Masliah E, Lashuel HA. J Biol Chem. 2015 Apr 10;290(15):9412-27. doi: 10.1074/jbc.M114.610774. Epub 2015 Feb 5. PubMed 25657004.
Backbone
  Vector backbone: pcDNA6
  Backbone manufacturer: Invitrogen
  Vector type: Mammalian Expression
Growth in bacteria
  Bacterial resistance: Ampicillin, 100 μg/mL
  Growth temperature: 37°C
  Growth strain: DH5alpha
  Copy number: High Copy
Gene/Insert
  Gene/Insert name: alpha-synuclein
  Species: H. sapiens (human)
  Entrez Gene: SNCA (a.k.a. NACP, PARK1, PARK4, PD1)
  Promoter: CMV
  Cloning method: Unknown
  Sequencing primers: 5′ CMV-F
Terms and licenses: Academic/Nonprofit Terms; Industry Terms: Not Available to Industry
How to cite: pcDNA6 asyn WT was a gift from Hilal Lashuel (Addgene plasmid # 107425 ; http://n2t.net/addgene:107425 ; RRID:Addgene_107425)
