[The description below was written by a language model from this plasmid's Addgene catalogue record and pLannotate feature annotations shown in this document.]
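Description:
pcDNA6 asyn WT is a mammalian expression plasmid built on the Invitrogen pcDNA6 backbone that carries the wild-type human alpha-synuclein (SNCA) coding sequence. In the 5,552 nt sequenced record, the SNCA open reading frame lies downstream of the human cytomegalovirus immediate-early enhancer and promoter and is followed by the bovine growth hormone polyadenylation signal, an arrangement that gives strong constitutive transcription in transfected mammalian cells. A T7 promoter and a phage T7 gene 10 ribosome binding site sit between the CMV promoter and the start of the gene. The ribosome binding site and the attB2 Gateway recombination site annotated downstream of the insert may be remnants of earlier subcloning, but the cloning method is recorded as unknown. No epitope tag or reporter is annotated on the insert, so the protein appears to be expressed untagged.

The plasmid is propagated in E. coli through a high-copy ColE1/pUC-type origin and selected with ampicillin via the β-lactamase gene; an f1 origin is also present, which allows single-stranded DNA production. For selection in mammalian cells, a second cassette places the blasticidin S deaminase gene (BSD) under the SV40 early promoter, with the bacterial EM7 promoter immediately upstream, and terminates it with the SV40 polyadenylation signal. The short bleomycin-resistance, lacI, HIV-1 LTR and bom annotations are only fragments and are most likely backbone remnants or chance matches rather than functional parts.

The stated purpose is mammalian expression of human alpha-synuclein. The associated publication examines how the Parkinson disease mutation E46K affects alpha-synuclein phosphorylation, so this construct plausibly served as the wild-type reference for mutant versions in cell-line studies.
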