Features (pLannotate 1.2.2; 24 found; start..end, strand, type, name):
     24..403     +  enhancer       CMV enhancer: human cytomegalovirus immediate early enhancer
    404..607     +  promoter       CMV promoter: human cytomegalovirus (CMV) immediate early promoter
    603..636     +  LTR            5' LTR (truncated) (fragment): truncated 5' long terminal repeat (LTR) from HIV-1
    652..670     +  promoter       T7 promoter: promoter for bacteriophage T7 RNA polymerase
    696..718     +  RBS            RBS: efficient ribosome binding site from bacteriophage T7 gene 10 (Olins and Rangwala, 1989)
    726..1145    +  CDS            SNCA (sequence partly withheld): SYUA_HUMAN - Also known as NACP, PARK1. Experimental evidence at protein level: Swiss-Prot protein existence level 1. Neuronal protein that plays several roles in synaptic activity such as regulation of synaptic vesicle trafficking and subsequent neurotransmitter release. Participates as a monomer in synaptic vesicle exocytosis by enhancing vesicle priming, fusion and dilation of exocytotic fusion pores (PubMed:28288128, PubMed:30404828). Mechanistically, acts by increasing local Ca(2+) release from microdomains which is essential for the enhancement of ATP-induced exocytosis (PubMed:30404828)
   1226..1250    -  protein_bind   attB2: mutant version of attB; recombination site for the Gateway® BP reaction BP Clonase™
   1303..1527    +  polyA_signal   bGH poly(A) signal: bovine growth hormone polyadenylation signal
   1531..1552    +  promoter       SV40 promoter (fragment): SV40 enhancer and early promoter
   1573..2001    +  rep_origin     f1 ori (sequence partly withheld): f1 bacteriophage origin of replication; arrow indicates direction of (+) strand synthesis
   2015..2344    +  promoter       SV40 promoter: SV40 enhancer and early promoter
   2392..2439    +  promoter       EM7 promoter: synthetic bacterial promoter&nbsp
   2458..2856    +  CDS            BSD: blasticidin S deaminase; Aspergillus terreus BSD; confers resistance to blasticidin
   2857..2884    +  CDS            BleoR (fragment): antibiotic-binding protein; Sh ble from Streptoalloteichus hindustanus; confers resistance to bleomycin, phleomycin, and Zeocin™
   2894..3019    +  CDS            ble (fragment): BLE_KLEPN - Experimental evidence at protein level: Swiss-Prot protein existence level 1. Binding protein with a strong affinity to the bleomycin family of antibiotics. Binds to CL990; an antimitotic-antibiotic compound. From Klebsiella pneumoniae.
   3014..3135    +  polyA_signal   SV40 poly(A) signal: SV40 polyadenylation signal
   3208..3224    -  protein_bind   lac operator: The lac repressor binds to the lac operator to inhibit transcription in E. coli. This inhibition can be relieved by adding lactose or isopropyl-β-D-thiogalactopyranoside (IPTG). lac repressor encoded by lacI
   3232..3262    -  promoter       lac promoter: promoter for the E. coli lac operon
   3277..3298    -  protein_bind   CAP binding site: CAP binding activates transcription in the presence of cAMP. E. coli catabolite activator protein
   3311..3403    -  CDS            lacI (fragment): lac repressor; lacI; The lac repressor binds to the lac operator to inhibit transcription in E. coli. This inhibition can be relieved by adding lactose or isopropyl-β-D-thiogalactopyranoside (IPTG).
   3586..4174    -  rep_origin     ori: high-copy-number ColE1/pMB1/pBR322/pUC origin of replication
   4345..5205    -  CDS            AmpR: β-lactamase; bla; confers resistance to ampicillin, carbenicillin, and related antibiotics
   5206..5310    -  promoter       AmpR promoter: bla
   5369..5421    -  misc_feature   bom (fragment): basis of mobility region from pBR322
>Addgene plasmid #107425 | pcDNA6 asyn WT | addgene full sequence | sequence record 207309 | Addgene NGS Result
TGTACGGGCCAGATATACGCGTTGACATTGATTATTGACTAGTTATTAATAGTAATCAATTACGGGGTCA
TTAGTTCATAGCCCATATATGGAGTTCCGCGTTACATAACTTACGGTAAATGGCCCGCCTGGCTGACCGC
CCAACGACCCCCGCCCATTGACGTCAATAATGACGTATGTTCCCATAGTAACGCCAATAGGGACTTTCCA
TTGACGTCAATGGGTGGAGTATTTACGGTAAACTGCCCACTTGGCAGTACATCAAGTGTATCATATGCCA
AGTACGCCCCCTATTGACGTCAATGACGGTAAATGGCCCGCCTGGCATTATGCCCAGTACATGACCTTAT
GGGACTTTCCTACTTGGCAGTACATCTACGTATTAGTCATCGCTATTACCATGGTGATGCGGTTTTGGCA
GTACATCAATGGGCGTGGATAGCGGTTTGACTCACGGGGATTTCCAAGTCTCCACCCCATTGACGTCAAT
GGGAGTTTGTTTTGGCACCAAAATCAACGGGACTTTCCAAAATGTCGTAACAACTCCGCCCCATTGACGC
AAATGGGCGGTAGGCGTGTACGGTGGGAGGTCTATATAAGCAGAGCTCTCTGGCTAACTAGAGAACCCAC
TGCTTACTGGCTTATCGAAATTAATACGACTCACTATAGGGAGACCCAAGCTGGCTAGAAATAATTTTGT
TTAACTTTAAGAAGGAGATATACATATGGATGTATTCATGAAAGGACTTTCAAAGGCCAAGGAGGGAGTT
GTGGCTGCTGCTGAGAAAACCAAACAGGGTGTGGCAGAAGCAGCAGGAAAGACAAAAGAG
[192 nt withheld, positions 831-1022]
TTGGGCAAGAATGAAGAAGGAGCCCCACAGGAAGGAATTCTGGAAGATATGCCTGTGGATCCTGACAATG
AGGCTTATGAAATGCCTTCTGAGGAAGGGTATCAAGACTACGAACCTGAAGCCTAAGAAATATCTTTGCT
CCCAGTTTCTTGAGATCTGCTGACAGATGTTCCATCCAAGCTTCGAGAAGGGTGGGCGCGCCGACCCAGC
TTTCTTGTACAAAGTGGTGATAATTAATTAAGATCTAGAGGGCCCGTTTAAACCCGCTGATCAGCCTCGA
CTGTGCCTTCTAGTTGCCAGCCATCTGTTGTTTGCCCCTCCCCCGTGCCTTCCTTGACCCTGGAAGGTGC
CACTCCCACTGTCCTTTCCTAATAAAATGAGGAAATTGCATCGCATTGTCTGAGTAGGTGTCATTCTATT
CTGGGGGGTGGGGTGGGGCAGGACAGCAAGGGGGAGGATTGGGAAGACAATAGCAGGCATGCTGGGGATG
CGGTGGGCTCTATGGCTTCTGAGGCGGAAAGAACCAGCTGGGGCTCTAGGGGGTATCCCC
[124 nt withheld, positions 1573-1696]
C
[91 nt withheld, positions 1698-1788]
A
[49 nt withheld, positions 1790-1838]
CCTTTGACGTTGGAGTCCACGTTCTTT
[37 nt withheld, positions 1866-1902]
ACCCTATCTCGGTCTATTCTTTTGATTTATAAGGGATTTTGCCGATTTCGGCCTATTGGTTAAAAAATGA
GCTGATTTAACAAAAATTTAACGCGAATTAATTCTGTGGAATGTGTGTCAGTTAGGGTGTGGAAAGTCCC
CAGGCTCCCCAGCAGGCAGAAGTATGCAAAGCATGCATCTCAATTAGTCAGCAACCAGGTGTGGAAAGTC
CCCAGGCTCCCCAGCAGGCAGAAGTATGCAAAGCATGCATCTCAATTAGTCAGCAACCATAGTCCCGCCC
CTAACTCCGCCCATCCCGCCCCTAACTCCGCCCAGTTCCGCCCATTCTCCGCCCCATGGCTGACTAATTT
TTTTTATTTATGCAGAGGCCGAGGCCGCCTCTGCCTCTGAGCTATTCCAGAAGTAGTGAGGAGGCTTTTT
TGGAGGCCTAGGCTTTTGCAAAAAGCTCCCGGGAGCTTGTATATCCATTTTCGGATCTGATCAGCACGTG
TTGACAATTAATCATCGGCATAGTATATCGGCATAGTATAATACGACAAGGTGAGGAACTAAACCATGGC
CAAGCCTTTGTCTCAAGAAGAATCCACCCTCATTGAAAGAGCAACGGCTACAATCAACAGCATCCCCATC
TCTGAAGACTACAGCGTCGCCAGCGCAGCTCTCTCTAGCGACGGCCGCATCTTCACTGGTGTCAATGTAT
ATCATTTTACTGGGGGACCTTGTGCAGAACTCGTGGTGCTGGGCACTGCTGCTGCTGCGGCAGCTGGCAA
CCTGACTTGTATCGTCGCGATCGGAAATGAGAACAGGGGCATCTTGAGCCCCTGCGGACGGTGCCGACAG
GTGCTTCTCGATCTGCATCCTGGGATCAAAGCCATAGTGAAGGACAGTGATGGACAGCCGACGGCAGTTG
GGATTCGTGAATTGCTGCCCTCTGGTTATGTGTGGGAGGGCTAAGCACTTCGTGGCCGAGGAGCAGGACT
GACACGTGCTACGAGATTTCGATTCCACCGCCGCCTTCTATGAAAGGTTGGGCTTCGGAATCGTTTTCCG
GGACGCCGGCTGGATGATCCTCCAGCGCGGGGATCTCATGCTGGAGTTCTTCGCCCACCCCAACTTGTTT
ATTGCAGCTTATAATGGTTACAAATAAAGCAATAGCATCACAAATTTCACAAATAAAGCATTTTTTTCAC
TGCATTCTAGTTGTGGTTTGTCCAAACTCATCAATGTATCTTATCATGTCTGTATACCGTCGACCTCTAG
CTAGAGCTTGGCGTAATCATGGTCATAGCTGTTTCCTGTGTGAAATTGTTATCCGCTCACAATTCCACAC
AACATACGAGCCGGAAGCATAAAGTGTAAAGCCTGGGGTGCCTAATGAGTGAGCTAACTCACATTAATTG
CGTTGCGCTCACTGCCCGCTTTCCAGTCGGGAAACCTGTCGTGCCAGCTGCATTAATGAATCGGCCAACG
CGCGGGGAGAGGCGGTTTGCGTATTGGGCGCTCTTCCGCTTCCTCGCTCACTGACTCGCTGCGCTCGGTC
GTTCGGCTGCGGCGAGCGGTATCAGCTCACTCAAAGGCGGTAATACGGTTATCCACAGAATCAGGGGATA
ACGCAGGAAAGAACATGTGAGCAAAAGGCCAGCAAAAGGCCAGGAACCGTAAAAAGGCCGCGTTGCTGGC
GTTTTTCCATAGGCTCCGCCCCCCTGACGAGCATCACAAAAATCGACGCTCAAGTCAGAGGTGGCGAAAC
CCGACAGGACTATAAAGATACCAGGCGTTTCCCCCTGGAAGCTCCCTCGTGCGCTCTCCTGTTCCGACCC
TGCCGCTTACCGGATACCTGTCCGCCTTTCTCCCTTCGGGAAGCGTGGCGCTTTCTCATAGCTCACGCTG
TAGGTATCTCAGTTCGGTGTAGGTCGTTCGCTCCAAGCTGGGCTGTGTGCACGAACCCCCCGTTCAGCCC
GACCGCTGCGCCTTATCCGGTAACTATCGTCTTGAGTCCAACCCGGTAAGACACGACTTATCGCCACTGG
CAGCAGCCACTGGTAACAGGATTAGCAGAGCGAGGTATGTAGGCGGTGCTACAGAGTTCTTGAAGTGGTG
GCCTAACTACGGCTACACTAGAAGAACAGTATTTGGTATCTGCGCTCTGCTGAAGCCAGTTACCTTCGGA
AAAAGAGTTGGTAGCTCTTGATCCGGCAAACAAACCACCGCTGGTAGCGGTGGTTTTTTTGTTTGCAAGC
AGCAGATTACGCGCAGAAAAAAAGGATCTCAAGAAGATCCTTTGATCTTTTCTACGGGGTCTGACGCTCA
GTGGAACGAAAACTCACGTTAAGGGATTTTGGTCATGAGATTATCAAAAAGGATCTTCACCTAGATCCTT
TTAAATTAAAAATGAAGTTTTAAATCAATCTAAAGTATATATGAGTAAACTTGGTCTGACAGTTACCAAT
GCTTAATCAGTGAGGCACCTATCTCAGCGATCTGTCTATTTCGTTCATCCATAGTTGCCTGACTCCCCGT
CGTGTAGATAACTACGATACGGGAGGGCTTACCATCTGGCCCCAGTGCTGCAATGATACCGCGAGACCCA
CGCTCACCGGCTCCAGATTTATCAGCAATAAACCAGCCAGCCGGAAGGGCCGAGCGCAGAAGTGGTCCTG
CAACTTTATCCGCCTCCATCCAGTCTATTAATTGTTGCCGGGAAGCTAGAGTAAGTAGTTCGCCAGTTAA
TAGTTTGCGCAACGTTGTTGCCATTGCTACAGGCATCGTGGTGTCACGCTCGTCGTTTGGTATGGCTTCA
TTCAGCTCCGGTTCCCAACGATCAAGGCGAGTTACATGATCCCCCATGTTGTGCAAAAAAGCGGTTAGCT
CCTTCGGTCCTCCGATCGTTGTCAGAAGTAAGTTGGCCGCAGTGTTATCACTCATGGTTATGGCAGCACT
GCATAATTCTCTTACTGTCATGCCATCCGTAAGATGCTTTTCTGTGACTGGTGAGTACTCAACCAAGTCA
TTCTGAGAATAGTGTATGCGGCGACCGAGTTGCTCTTGCCCGGCGTCAATACGGGATAATACCGCGCCAC
ATAGCAGAACTTTAAAAGTGCTCATCATTGGAAAACGTTCTTCGGGGCGAAAACTCTCAAGGATCTTACC
GCTGTTGAGATCCAGTTCGATGTAACCCACTCGTGCACCCAACTGATCTTCAGCATCTTTTACTTTCACC
AGCGTTTCTGGGTGAGCAAAAACAGGAAGGCAAAATGCCGCAAAAAAGGGAATAAGGGCGACACGGAAAT
GTTGAATACTCATACTCTTCCTTTTTCAATATTATTGAAGCATTTATCAGGGTTATTGTCTCATGAGCGG
ATACATATTTGAATGTATTTAGAAAAATAAACAAATAGGGGTTCCGCGCACATTTCCCCGAAAAGTGCCA
CCTGACGTCGACGGATCGGGAGATCTCCCGATCCCCTATGGTGCACTCTCAGTACAATCTGCTCTGATGC
CGCATAGTTAAGCCAGTATCTGCTCCCTGCTTGTGTGTTGGAGGTCGCTGAGTAGTGCGCGAGCAAAATT
TAAGCTACAACAAGGCAAGGCTTGACCGACAATTGCATGAAGAATCTGCTTAGGGTTAGGCGTTTTGCGC
TGCTTCGCGA
