>Addgene plasmid #107425 | pcDNA6 asyn WT | depositor partial sequence | sequence record 202634 | insert
ATATTTTGTTTACTTTAAGAAGGAGATATACATATGGATGTATTCATGAAAGGACTTTCAAAGGCCAAGG
AGGGAGTTGTGGCTGCTGCTGAGAAAACCAAACAGGGTGTGGCAGAAGCAGCAGGAAAGACAAAAGAG
[192 nt withheld, positions 139-330]
TTGGGCAAGAATGAAGAAGGAGCCCCACAGGAAGGAATTCTGGAAGATATGCCTGTGGATCCTGACAATG
AGGCTTATGAAATGCCTTCTGAGGAAGGGTATCAAGACTACGAACCTGAAGCCTAAGAAATATCTTTGCT
CCCAGTTTCTTGAGATCTGCTGACAGATGTTCCATCCAAGCTTCGAGAAGGGTGGGCGCGCCGACCCAGC
TTTCTTGTACAAAGTGGTGATAATTAATTAAGATCTAGAGGGCCCGTTTAAACCCGCTGATCAGCCTCGA
CTGTGCCTTCTAGTTGCCAGCCATCTGTTGTTTGCCCCTCCCCCGTGCCTTCCTTGACCCTGGAAGGTGC
CACTCCCACTGTCCTTTCCTAATAAAATGAGGAAATTGCATCGCATTGTCTGAGTAGGTGTCATTCTATT
CTGGGGGGTGGGGTGGGGCAGGACAGCAAGGGGGAGGATTGGGAAGACAATAGCANGCATGCTGGGGATG
CGGTGGGCTCTATGGCTTCTGAGGCGGAAAGAACCAGCTGGGGCTCTAGGGGGTATCCCCACGCGCCCTG
TANCGGCGCATTAAGC
